>Addgene plasmid #63968 | pST50Trc2-DHFRSTR | depositor full sequence | sequence record 177374 | Full Sequence
GGCACCATGCATCGATCCCGCGAAATTAATACGACTCACTATAGGGAGACCACAACGGTTTCCCTCCGGC
TCCGGAGAGCTCCAATTGGAATTCAATAATTTTGTTTAACTTTAAGAAGGAGATATACATATGGGATCCA
TCAGTCTGATTGCGGCGCTAGCGGTAGATCGCGTTATCGGCATGGAAAACGCCATGCCATGGAACCTGCC
TGCCGATCTCGCCTGGTTTAAACGCAACACCTTAAATAAACCCGTGATTATGGGGCGCCATACCTGGGAA
TCAATCGGTAGGCCTTTGCCCGGCCGCAAAAATATTATCCTCAGCAGTCAACCCGGGACCGATGATCGGG
TTACCTGGGTTAAATCGGTCGACGAAGCCATCGCGGCGTGTGGTGACGTACCAGAAATCATGGTGATTGG
CGGCGGACGCGTTTATGAACAGTTCTTGCCAAAAGCGCAAAAACTGTATCTGACGCATATCGATGCAGAA
GTGGAAGGCGACACCCATTTTCCGGATTACGAGCCGGATGACTGGGAATCGGTATTCAGCGAATTCCACG
ATGCTGATGCGCAGAACTCGCATAGCTATTGTTTCGAAATCCTCGAGCGTCGTGCCGGCAGCGCTTGGAG
CCACCCGCAGTTCGAAAAATAATGTACAAAGCTTGGTACCACGCGTGCGCGCTGATCCGGCTGCTAACAA
AGCCCGAAAGGAAGCTGAGTTGGCTGCTGCCACCGCTGAGCAATAACTAGCATAACCCCTTGGGGCCTCT
AAACGGGTCTTGAGGGGTTTTTTGCTGAAAGGAGGAACTATATCGGGATTAGCCCGCCTAATGAGCGGGC
TTTTTTTTAATTCCCCTATTTGTTTATTTTTCTAAATACATTCAAATATGTATCCGCTCATGAGACAATA
ACCCTGATAAATGCTTCAATAATATTGAAAAAGGAAGAGTATGAGTATTCAACATTTCCGTGTCGCCCTT
ATTCCCTTTTTTGCGGCATTTTGCCTTCCTGTTTTTGCTCACCCAGAAACGCTCGTGAAAGTAAAAGACG
CAGAGGACCAATTGGGGGCACGAGTGGGATACATAGAACTGGACTTGAATAGCGGTAAAATCCTTGAGAG
TTTTCGCCCTGAAGAGCGTTTTCCAATGATGAGCACTTTCAAAGTTCTGCTATGTGGAGCAGTATTATCC
CGTGTAGATGCGGGGCAAGAGCAACTCGGACGACGAATACACTATTCGCAGAATGACTTGGTTGAATACT
CCCCAGTGACAGAAAAGCACCTTACGGACGGAATGACGGTAAGAGAATTATGTAGTGCCGCCATAACGAT
GAGTGATAACACTGCGGCGAACTTACTTCTGACAACCATCGGTGGACCGAAGGAATTAACCGCTTTTTTG
CACAATATGGGAGACCATGTAACTCGCCTTGACCGTTGGGAACCAGAACTGAATGAAGCCATACCAAACG
ACGAGCGAGACACCACAATGCCTGCGGCAATGGCAACAACATTACGCAAACTATTAACTGGCGAACTACT
TACTCTGGCTTCACGGCAACAATTAATAGACTGGCTTGAAGCGGATAAAGTTGCAGGACCACTACTGCGT
TCGGCACTTCCTGCTGGCTGGTTTATTGCTGATAAATCTGGGGCAGGAGAGCGTGGTTCACGGGGTATCA
TTGCCGCACTTGGACCAGATGGTAAGCCTTCCCGTATCGTAGTTATCTACACGACGGGTAGTCAGGCAAC
TATGGACGAACGAAATAGACAGATTGCTGAAATAGGGGCTTCACTGATTAAGCATTGGTAAACCGATACA
ATTAAAGGCTCCTTTTGGAGCCTTTTTTTTTGGACGGACCGGTAGAAAAGATCAAAGGATCTTCTTGAGA
TCCTTTTTTTCTGCGCGTAATCTGCTGCTTGCAAACAAAAAAACCACCGCTACCAGCGGTGGTTTGTTTG
CCGGATCAAGAGCTACCAACTCTTTTTCCGAAGGTAACTGGCTTCAGCAGAGCGCAGATACCAAATACTG
TCCTTCTAGTGTAGCCGTAGTTAGGCCACCACTTCAAGAACTCTGTAGCACCGCCTACATACCTCGCTCT
GCTAATCCTGTTACCAGTGGCTGCTGCCAGTGGCGATAAGTCGTGTCTTACCGGGTTGGACTCAAGACGA
TAGTTACCGGATAAGGCGCAGCGGTCGGGCTGAACGGGGGGTTCGTGCACACAGCCCAGCTTGGAGCGAA
CGACCTACACCGAACTGAGATACCTACAGCGTGAGCTATGAGAAAGCGCCACGCTTCCCGAAGGGAGAAA
GGCGGACAGGTATCCGGTAAGCGGCAGGGTCGGAACAGGAGAGCGCACGAGGGAGCTTCCAGGGGGAAAC
GCCTGGTATCTTTATAGTCCTGTCGGGTTTCGCCACCTCTGACTTGAGCGTCGATTTTTGTGATGCTCGT
CAGGGGGGCGGAGCCTATGGAAAAACGCCAGCAACGCGGCCTTTTTACGGTTCCTGGCCTTTTGCTGGCC
TTTTGCTCACATGTTCTTTCCTGCGTTATCCCCTGATTCTGTGGATAACCGTATTACCGCCTTTGAGTGA
GCTGATACCGCTCGCCGCAGCCGAACGACCGAGCGCAGCGAGTCAGTGAGCGAGGAAGCGGAAGAGCGCC
TGATGCGGTATTTTCTCCTTACGCATCTGTGCGGTATTTCACACCGCAATGGTGCACTCTCAGTACAATC
TGCTCTGATGCCGCATAGTTAAGCCAGTATACACTCCGCTATCGCTACGTGACTGGGTCATGGCTGCGCC
CCGACACCCGCCAACACCCGCTGACGCGCCCTGACGGGCTTGTCTGCTCCCGGCATCCGCTTACAGACAA
GCTGTGACCGTCTCCGGGAGCTGCATGTGTCAGAGGTTTTCACCGTCATCACCGAAACGCGCGAGGCAGC
TGCGGTAAAGCTCATCAGCGTGGTCGTGAAGCGATTCACAGATGTCTGCCTGTTCATCCGCGTCCAGCTC
GTTGAGTTTCTCCAGAAGCGTTAATGTCTGGCTTCTGATAAAGCGGGCCATGTTAAGGGCGGTTTTTTCC
TGTTTGGTCACTGATGCCTCCGTGTAAGGGGGATTTCTGTTCATGGGGTAATGATACCGATGAAACGAGA
GAGGATGCTCACGATACGGGTTACTGATGATGAACATGCCCGGTTACTGGAACGTTGTGAGGGTAAACAA
CTGGCGGTATGGATGCGGCGGGACCAGAGAAAAATCACTCAGGGTCAATGCCAGCGCTTCGTTAATACAG
ATGTAGGTGTT
Features (pLannotate 1.2.2; 13 found; start..end, strand, type, name):
     27..45      +  promoter       T7 promoter: promoter for bacteriophage T7 RNA polymerase
    101..123     +  RBS            RBS: efficient ribosome binding site from bacteriophage T7 gene 10 (Olins and Rangwala, 1989)
    140..613     +  CDS            folA: DYR_ECOLI - Also known as tmrA. Experimental evidence at protein level: Swiss-Prot protein existence level 1. Key enzyme in folate metabolism. Catalyzes an essential reaction for de novo glycine and purine synthesis, and for DNA precursor synthesis. From Escherichia coli (strain K12).
    626..648     +  CDS            Strep-Tag II (fragment): peptide that binds Strep-Tactin®, an engineered form of streptavidin
    690..739     +  CDS            SET1 (fragment): solubility-enhancement tag derived from T7 phage gene 10B
    747..794     +  terminator     T7 terminator: transcription terminator for bacteriophage T7 RNA polymerase
    859..950     +  promoter       AmpR promoter: bla
    951..1808    +  CDS            bla: BLAT_ECOLX - Experimental evidence at protein level: Swiss-Prot protein existence level 1. TEM-type are the most prevalent beta-lactamases in enterobacteria; they hydrolyze the beta-lactam bond in susceptible beta-lactam antibiotics, thus conferring resistance to penicillins and cephalosporins. TEM-3 and TEM-4 are capable of hydrolyzing cefotaxime and ceftazidime. TEM-5 is capable of hydrolyzing ceftazidime. TEM-6 is capable of hydrolyzing ceftazidime and aztreonam. TEM-8/CAZ-2, TEM- 16/CAZ-7 and TEM-24/CAZ-6 are markedly active against ceftazidime. IRT- 4 shows resistance to beta-lactamase in
   1815..1854    +  terminator     fd terminator: central terminator from bacteriophage fd (Otsuka and Kunisawa, 1982)
   1885..2473    +  rep_origin     ori: high-copy-number ColE1/pMB1/pBR322/pUC origin of replication
   2659..2798    -  misc_feature   bom: basis of mobility region from pBR322
   2900..3091    -  CDS            rop: Rop protein, which maintains plasmids at low copy number; rop
   3131..3241    +  CDS            mbeC (fragment): MBEC_ECOLX - Experimental evidence at protein level: Swiss-Prot protein existence level 1. Required for efficient mobilization of ColE1 plasmid and is thus essential to promote the specific transfer of the plasmid during conjugation. Probably functions by inducing DNA bending, helping the MbeA relaxase to melt the DNA around the nic site and cleave the phosphodiester bond. Binds specifically double-stranded DNA (dsDNA) containing the ColE1 oriT but does not recognize the inverted repeat (IR). From Escherichia coli.
