[The description below was written by a language model from this plasmid's Addgene catalogue record and pLannotate feature annotations shown in this document.]
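Description:
pST50Trc2-DHFRSTR is a 3.3 kb bacterial expression plasmid built on the pST50Trc backbone. It serves as the position 2 transfer vector of the pST44 polycistronic suite, a system for co-expressing the subunits of protein complexes in Escherichia coli. It is catalogued as an empty backbone, although it carries a placeholder gene. The plasmid is maintained in E. coli through a ColE1/pMB1-type origin. The feature table also shows the pBR322-derived bom site, the rop gene and a fragment of mbeC, so the replicon resembles pBR322. Rop normally moderates copy number, but the record lists copy number as unknown. Selection is with ampicillin, conferred by the TEM beta-lactamase gene (bla) under its own promoter and followed by an fd phage terminator.

The expression cassette consists of a T7 promoter, the efficient ribosome binding site from T7 gene 10, a coding region, and a T7 terminator, so transcription depends on a host that supplies T7 RNA polymerase. The coding region currently holds E. coli dihydrofolate reductase (folA/DHFR) in a BamHI–NgoMIV cassette, fused at its C terminus to a single Strep-tag II for affinity capture on Strep-Tactin. DHFR acts as a positive control for expression. A short match to a T7 gene 10-derived sequence is annotated just upstream of the terminator, and it is probably residual vector sequence rather than a functional solubility tag.

In use, DHFR is replaced with the gene of interest via BamHI and NgoMIV, which gives that gene the translation signals and the C-terminal tag. The resulting translation cassette is then excised with EcoRI and HindIII, presumably for insertion into the second position of a pST44 polycistronic plasmid.
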