Addgene plasmid #63968: pST50Trc2-DHFRSTR
Purpose: (Empty Backbone) Position 2 transfer plasmid for pST44 polycistronic plasmid suite; C-term single tag; contains DHFR gene in BamHI-NgoMIV cassette as positive control
Depositing lab: Song Tan. Depositing organization: Pennsylvania State University. Publication: The pST44 polycistronic expression system for producing protein complexes in Escherichia coli. Tan S, Kern RC, Selleck W. Protein Expr Purif. 2005 Apr;40(2):385-95. 10.1016/j.pep.2004.12.002 PubMed 15766881.
Backbone
  Vector backbone: pST50Trc
  Vector type: Bacterial Expression
  Tag / fusion protein: Strep II (STR) (C terminal on backbone)
Growth in bacteria
  Bacterial resistance: Ampicillin, 100 μg/mL
  Growth temperature: 37°C
  Growth strain: DH5alpha
  Copy number: Unknown
Gene/Insert
  Gene/Insert name: None
  Tag / fusion protein: Strep II (STR) (C terminal on backbone)
Terms and licenses: Academic/Nonprofit Terms; Industry Terms: Not Available to Industry
Depositor comments: Replace DHFR with GOI using BamHI/NgoMIV; Clone out cassette using EcoRI/HindIII
How to cite: pST50Trc2-DHFRSTR was a gift from Song Tan (Addgene plasmid # 63968 ; http://n2t.net/addgene:63968 ; RRID:Addgene_63968)
