>Addgene plasmid #63968 | pST50Trc2-DHFRSTR | addgene partial sequence | sequence record 177502 | T7term 5'-GCTAGTTATTGCTCAGCGG-3'
TTAGCAGCCGGATCAGCGCGCACGCGTGGTACCAAGCTTTGTACATTATTTTTCGAACTGCGGGTGGCTC
CAAGCGCTGCCGGCACGACGCTCGAGGATTTCGAAACAATAGCTATGCGAGTTCTGCGCATCAGCATCGT
GGAATTCGCTGAATACCGATTCCCAGTCATCCGGCTCGTAATCCGGAAAATGGGTGTCGCCTTCCACTTC
TGCATCGATATGCGTCAGATACAGTTTTTGCGCTTTTGGCAAGAACTGTTCATAAACGCGTCCGCCGCCA
ATCACCATGATTTCTGGTACGTCACCACACGCCGCGATGGCTTCGTCGACCGATTTAACCCAGGTAACCC
GATCATCGGTCCCGGGTTGACTGCTGAGGATAATATTTTTGCGGCCGGGCAAAGGCCTACCGATTGATTC
CCAGGTATGGCGCCCCATAATCACGGGTTTATTTAAGGTGTTGCGTTTAAACCAGGCGAGATCGGCAGGC
AGGTTCCATGGCATGGCGTTTTCCATGCCGATAACGCGATCTACCGCTAGCGCCGCAATCAGACTGATGG
ATCCCATATGTATATCTCCTTCTTAAAGTTAAACAAAATTATTGAATTCCAATTGGAGCTCTCCGGAGCC
GGAGGGAAACCGTTGTGGTCTCCCTATAGTGAGTCGTATTAATTTCGCGGGATCGATGCATGGTGCCAAC
ACCTACATCTGTATTAACGAAGCGCTGGCATTGACCCTGAGTGATTTTTCTCTGGTCCCGCCGCATCCAT
ACCGCCAGTTGTTTACCCTCACAACGTTCCAGTAACCGGGCATGTTCATCATCAGTAACCCGTATCGTGA
GCATCCTCTCTCGTTTCATCGGTATCATTACCCCATGAACAGAAATCCCCCTTACACGGAGGCATCAGTG
ACCAAACAGGAAAAAACCGCCCTTAACATGGCCCGCTTTATCAGAAGCCAGACATTAACGCTTCTGGAGA
AA
